Addgene plasmid #23545: pDONR223-LOC340371
Depositing lab: William Hahn & David Root. Depositing organization: Dana-Farber Cancer Institute. Publication: COT drives resistance to RAF inhibition through MAP kinase pathway reactivation. Johannessen CM, Boehm JS, Kim SY, Thomas SR, Wardwell L, Johnson LA, Emery CM, Stransky N, Cogdill AP, Barretina J, Caponigro G, Hieronymus H, Murray RR, Salehi-Ashtiani K, Hill DE, Vidal M, Zhao JJ, Yang X, Alkan O, Kim S, Harris JL, Wilson CJ, Myer VE, Finan PM, Root DE, Roberts TM, Golub T, Flaherty KT, Dummer R, Weber BL, Sellers WR, Schlegel R, Wargo JA, Hahn WC, Garraway LA. Nature. 2010 Dec 16;468(7326):968-72. doi: 10.1038/nature09627 PubMed 21107320.
Backbone
  Vector backbone: pDONR223
  Backbone manufacturer: Invitrogen
  Backbone size w/o insert (bp): 5005
  Vector type: Gateway Donor vector
Growth in bacteria
  Bacterial resistance: Spectinomycin, 50 μg/mL
  Growth temperature: 37°C
  Growth strain: DH5alpha
  Copy number: High Copy
Gene/Insert
  Gene/Insert name: LOC340371 (alt names: hypothetical protein LOC340371; NRBP2)
  Species: H. sapiens (human)
  Insert size (bp): 777
  Entrez Gene: NRBP2 (a.k.a. TRG16, pp9320, MGC138699, DKFZp434P086)
  Cloning method: Gateway Cloning
  Sequencing primers: 5′ M13pUC-fwd; 3′ M13rev
Terms and licenses: Academic/Nonprofit Terms; Industry Terms: Not Available to Industry
Depositor comments: The ORF has no Stop codon. This design enables easy recombination into a destination vector to add an epitope tag of choice and Stop codon to the ORF. Do NOT use this plasmid directly for transfections. A set of 4 custom lentiviral vectors is available ( pLX301 (http://www.addgene.org/25895/) , pLX302 (http://www.addgene.org/25896/) , pLX303 (http://www.addgene.org/25897/) , pLX304 (http://www.addgene.org/25890/) ) to be used to express these ORFs in mammalian cells. These plasmids are not included in the kit and must be ordered separately.
How to cite: pDONR223-LOC340371 was a gift from William Hahn & David Root (Addgene plasmid # 23545 ; http://n2t.net/addgene:23545 ; RRID:Addgene_23545)
