[The description below was written by a language model from this plasmid's Addgene catalogue record.]
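Description:
pDONR223-LOC340371 is a Gateway entry clone built on the Invitrogen pDONR223 donor backbone (about 5 kb without insert) and carrying a human open reading frame of 777 bp annotated as LOC340371, a hypothetical protein now assigned to the gene NRBP2 (also known as TRG16). It is a bacterial cloning and storage plasmid: it is maintained at high copy number in standard E. coli strains such as DH5alpha under spectinomycin selection. The record does not list an origin of replication or a feature table. It names no promoter driving the insert, as expected for a donor-type vector that is not meant to express its cargo.

The ORF was introduced by Gateway recombination, so in the resulting entry clone it should be flanked by the attL sites that allow transfer by LR recombination into any compatible destination vector. M13 forward and reverse primer sites in the backbone are used to sequence across the insert. The ORF was deliberately cloned without a stop codon, so that a destination vector can supply a C-terminal epitope tag of choice together with the stop codon. For this reason, the depositors note that the plasmid should not be transfected directly. They point instead to a companion set of lentiviral destination vectors (pLX301 to pLX304) for expressing the ORF in mammalian cells. The clone belongs to a larger ORF collection distributed as a kit. The associated publication concerns resistance to RAF inhibition through reactivation of the MAP kinase pathway, which suggests use in gain-of-function expression screens, though the record does not describe a specific role for this ORF.
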