>Addgene plasmid #23545 | pDONR223-LOC340371 | depositor partial sequence | sequence record 10780 | Author sequence
ATGTGTGCGCTGGAGATGGCTGTACTGGAAATCCAGACCAATGGGGACACCCGGGTCACAGAGGAGGCCA
TTGCTCGCGCCAGGCACTCGCTGAGTGACCCCAACATGCGGGAGTTCATCCTTTGCTGCCTGGCCCGGGA
CCCTGCCCGCCGGCCCTCTGCCCACAGCCTCCTCTTCCACCGCGTGCTCTTCGAGGTGCACTCGCTGAAG
CTCCTGGCAGCCCACTGCTTCATCCAGCACCAGTACCTCATGCCTGAGAATGTGGTGGAGGAGAAGACCA
AGGCCATGGACCTGCACGCGGTCTTGGCGGAGCTTCCCCGGCCCCGCAGGCCCCCGCTGCAGTGGCGGTA
CTCGGAAGTCTCCTTCATGGAGCTGGACAAATTCCTGGAGGATGTCAGGAATGGAATCTACCCACTGATG
AACTTTGCAGCCACTCGACCCCTGGGGCTGCCCCGTGTGCTGGCCCCACCCCCGGAGGAGGTCCAAAAGG
CCAAGACCCCGACGCCAGAGCCCTTTGACTCTGAGACCAGAAAGGTCATCCAGATGCAGTGCAACCTGGA
GAGAAGCGAGGACAAGGCGCGCTGGCATCTCACTCTGCTTCTGGTGCTGGAAGACCGGCTGCACCGGCAG
CTGACCTACGACCTGCTCCCAACGGACAGCGCCCAGGACCTCGCCTCGGAGCTCGTGCACTATGGCTTCC
TCCACGAGGACGACCGGATGAAGCTGGCCGCCTTCCTGGAGAGCACCTTCCTCAAGTACCGTGGGACCCA
GGCCTTG
