>Addgene plasmid #23545 | pDONR223-LOC340371 | addgene partial sequence | sequence record 29449 | 23545 with M13pUC-fwd
CTCGGGCCCAATAATGATTTTATTTTGACTGATAGTGACCTGTTCGTTGCAACAAATTGATGAGCAATGC
TTTTTTATAATGCCAACTTTGTACAAAAAAGTTGGCACCATGTGTGCGCTGGAGATGGCTGTACTGGAAA
TCCAGACCAATGGGGACACCCGGGTCACAGAGGAGGCCATTGCTCGCGCCAGGCACTCGCTGAGTGACCC
CAACATGCGGGAGTTCATCCTTTGCTGCCTGGCCCGGGACCCTGCCCGCCGGCCCTCTGCCCACAGCCTC
CTCTTCCACCGCGTGCTCTTCGAGGTGCACTCGCTGAAGCTCCTGGCAGCCCACTGCTTCATCCAGCACC
AGTACCTCATGCCTGAGAATGTGGTGGAGGAGAAGACCAAGGCCATGGACCTGCACGCGGTCTTGGCGGA
GCTTCCCCGGCCCCGCAGGCCCCCGCTGCAGTGGCGGTACTCGGAAGTCTCCTTCATGGAGCTGGACAAA
TTCCTGGAGGATGTCAGGAATGGAATCTACCCACTGATGAACTTTGCAGCCACTCGACCCCTGGGGCTGC
CCCGTGTGCTGGCCCCACCCCCGGAGGAGGTCCAAAAGGCCAAGACCCCGACG
